>Addgene plasmid #105756 | mVermilion-C1 | addgene full sequence | sequence record 204317 | Addgene NGS Result
CATGTTCTTTCCTGCGTTATCCCCTGATTCTGTGGATAACCGTATTACCGCCATGCATTAGTTATTAATA
GTAATCAATTACGGGGTCATTAGTTCATAGCCCATATATGGAGTTCCGCGTTACATAACTTACGGTAAAT
GGCCCGCCTGGCTGACCGCCCAACGACCCCCGCCCATTGACGTCAATAATGACGTATGTTCCCATAGTAA
CGCCAATAGGGACTTTCCATTGACGTCAATGGGTGGAGTATTTACGGTAAACTGCCCACTTGGCAGTACA
TCAAGTGTATCATATGCCAAGTACGCCCCCTATTGACGTCAATGACGGTAAATGGCCCGCCTGGCATTAT
GCCCAGTACATGACCTTATGGGACTTTCCTACTTGGCAGTACATCTACGTATTAGTCATCGCTATTACCA
TGGTGATGCGGTTTTGGCAGTACATCAATGGGCGTGGATAGCGGTTTGACTCACGGGGATTTCCAAGTCT
CCACCCCATTGACGTCAATGGGAGTTTGTTTTGGCACCAAAATCAACGGGACTTTCCAAAATGTCGTAAC
AACTCCGCCCCATTGACGCAAATGGGCGGTAGGCGTGTACGGTGGGAGGTCTATATAAGCAGAGCTGGTT
TAGTGAACCGTCAGATCCGCTAGCGCTACCGGTCGCCACCATGGTGTCTAAGGGCGAAGAGCTGATCAAG
GAGTTCATGCGCTTCAAGGTGCACATGGAGGGCTCCGTGAACGGCCACGAGTTCGAGATCGAGGGCGAGG
GCGAGGGCCGCCCCTACGAGGGCACCCAGACCGCCAAGCTGAAGGTGACCAAGGGTGGCCCCCTGCCCTT
CGCCTGGGACATCCTGTCCCCTCAGTTCATGTACGGCTCCAAGGCCTACGTGAAGCACCCCGCCGACATC
CCCGACTTCTTTAAGCAGTCCTTCCCCGAGGGCTTCAAGTGGGAGCGCGTGATGAACTTCGAGGACGGCG
GCGTGGTGACCGTGACCCAGGACTCCTCCCTCCAGGACGGCGAGTTCATCTACAAGGTGAAGCTGCGCGG
CACCAACTTCCCCTCCGACGGCCCCGTAATGCAGAAGAAGACCATGGGCTGGGAGGCCTCCTCCGAGCGG
ATGTACCCCGAGGACGGCGCCCTGAAGGGCGAGATCAAGCAGAGGCTGAAGCTGAAGGACGGCGGCCACT
ACGACGCTGAGGTCAAGACCACCTACAAGGCCAAGAAGCCCGTGGGCAACATCAAGATGCCCGGCGCCTA
CAACGTCAACATCAAGTTGGACATCACCTCCCACAACGAGGACTACACCATCGTGGAACAGTACGAACGC
GCCGAGGGCCGCGCCTCCACCGGCGGCGGCTCCGGCGGCTCCGGACTCAGATCTCGAGCTCAAGCTTCGA
ATTCTGCAGTCGACGGTACCGCGGGCCCGGGATCCACCGGATCTAGATAACTGATCATAATCAGCCATAC
CACATTTGTAGAGGTTTTACTTGCTTTAAAAAACCTCCCACACCTCCCCCTGAACCTGAAACATAAAATG
AATGCAATTGTTGTTGTTAACTTGTTTATTGCAGCTTATAATGGTTACAAATAAAGCAATAGCATCACAA
ATTTCACAAATAAAGCATTTTTTTCACTGCATTCTAGTTGTGGTTTGTCCAAACTCATCAATGTATCTTA
ACGCGTAAATTGTAAGCGTTAATATTTTGTTAAAATTCGCGTTAAATTTTTGTTAAATCAGCTCATTTTT
TAACCAATAGGCCGAAATCGGCAAAATCCCTTATAAATCAAAAGAATAGACCGAGATAGGGT
[37 nt withheld, positions 1813-1849]
AAAGAACGTGGACTCCAACGTCAAAGG
[49 nt withheld, positions 1877-1925]
T
[91 nt withheld, positions 1927-2017]
G
[124 nt withheld, positions 2019-2142]
CAGGTGGCACTTTTCGGGGAAATGTGCGCGGAACCCCTATTTGTTTATTTTTCTAAATACATTCAAATAT
GTATCCGCTCATGAGACAATAACCCTGATAAATGCTTCAATAATATTGAAAAAGGAAGAGTCCTGAGGCG
GAAAGAACCAGCTGTGGAATGTGTGTCAGTTAGGGTGTGGAAAGTCCCCAGGCTCCCCAGCAGGCAGAAG
TATGCAAAGCATGCATCTCAATTAGTCAGCAACCAGGTGTGGAAAGTCCCCAGGCTCCCCAGCAGGCAGA
AGTATGCAAAGCATGCATCTCAATTAGTCAGCAACCATAGTCCCGCCCCTAACTCCGCCCATCCCGCCCC
TAACTCCGCCCAGTTCCGCCCATTCTCCGCCCCATGGCTGACTAATTTTTTTTATTTATGCAGAGGCCGA
GGCCGCCTCGGCCTCTGAGCTATTCCAGAAGTAGTGAGGAGGCTTTTTTGGAGGCCTAGGCTTTTGCAAA
GATCGATCAAGAGACAGGATGAGGATCGTTTCGCATGATTGAACAAGATGGATTGCACGCAGGTTCTCCG
GCCGCTTGGGTGGAGAGGCTATTCGGCTATGACTGGGCACAACAGACAATCGGCTGCTCTGATGCCGCCG
TGTTCCGGCTGTCAGCGCAGGGGCGCCCGGTTCTTTTTGTCAAGACCGACCTGTCCGGTGCCCTGAATGA
ACTGCAAGACGAGGCAGCGCGGCTATCGTGGCTGGCCACGACGGGCGTTCCTTGCGCAGCTGTGCTCGAC
GTTGTCACTGAAGCGGGAAGGGACTGGCTGCTATTGGGCGAAGTGCCGGGGCAGGATCTCCTGTCATCTC
ACCTTGCTCCTGCCGAGAAAGTATCCATCATGGCTGATGCAATGCGGCGGCTGCATACGCTTGATCCGGC
TACCTGCCCATTCGACCACCAAGCGAAACATCGCATCGAGCGAGCACGTACTCGGATGGAAGCCGGTCTT
GTCGATCAGGATGATCTGGACGAAGAGCATCAGGGGCTCGCGCCAGCCGAACTGTTCGCCAGGCTCAAGG
CGAGCATGCCCGACGGCGAGGATCTCGTCGTGACCCATGGCGATGCCTGCTTGCCGAATATCATGGTGGA
AAATGGCCGCTTTTCTGGATTCATCGACTGTGGCCGGCTGGGTGTGGCGGACCGCTATCAGGACATAGCG
TTGGCTACCCGTGATATTGCTGAAGAGCTTGGCGGCGAATGGGCTGACCGCTTCCTCGTGCTTTACGGTA
TCGCCGCTCCCGATTCGCAGCGCATCGCCTTCTATCGCCTTCTTGACGAGTTCTTCTGAGCGGGACTCTG
GGGTTCGAAATGACCGACCAAGCGACGCCCAACCTGCCATCACGAGATTTCGATTCCACCGCCGCCTTCT
ATGAAAGGTTGGGCTTCGGAATCGTTTTCCGGGACGCCGGCTGGATGATCCTCCAGCGCGGGGATCTCAT
GCTGGAGTTCTTCGCCCACCCTAGGGGGAGGCTAACTGAAACACGGAAGGAGACAATACCGGAAGGAACC
CGCGCTATGACGGCAATAAAAAGACAGAATAAAACGCACGGTGTTGGGTCGTTTGTTCATAAACGCGGGG
TTCGGTCCCAGGGCTGGCACTCTGTCGATACCCCACCGAGACCCCATTGGGGCCAATACGCCCGCGTTTC
TTCCTTTTCCCCACCCCACCCCCCAAGTTCGGGTGAAGGCCCAGGGCTCGCAGCCAACGTCGGGGCGGCA
GGCCCTGCCATAGCCTCAGGTTACTCATATATACTTTAGATTGATTTAAAACTTCATTTTTAATTTAAAA
GGATCTAGGTGAAGATCCTTTTTGATAATCTCATGACCAAAATCCCTTAACGTGAGTTTTCGTTCCACTG
AGCGTCAGACCCCGTAGAAAAGATCAAAGGATCTTCTTGAGATCCTTTTTTTCTGCGCGTAATCTGCTGC
TTGCAAACAAAAAAACCACCGCTACCAGCGGTGGTTTGTTTGCCGGATCAAGAGCTACCAACTCTTTTTC
CGAAGGTAACTGGCTTCAGCAGAGCGCAGATACCAAATACTGTTCTTCTAGTGTAGCCGTAGTTAGGCCA
CCACTTCAAGAACTCTGTAGCACCGCCTACATACCTCGCTCTGCTAATCCTGTTACCAGTGGCTGCTGCC
AGTGGCGATAAGTCGTGTCTTACCGGGTTGGACTCAAGACGATAGTTACCGGATAAGGCGCAGCGGTCGG
GCTGAACGGGGGGTTCGTGCACACAGCCCAGCTTGGAGCGAACGACCTACACCGAACTGAGATACCTACA
GCGTGAGCTATGAGAAAGCGCCACGCTTCCCGAAGGGAGAAAGGCGGACAGGTATCCGGTAAGCGGCAGG
GTCGGAACAGGAGAGCGCACGAGGGAGCTTCCAGGGGGAAACGCCTGGTATCTTTATAGTCCTGTCGGGT
TTCGCCACCTCTGACTTGAGCGTCGATTTTTGTGATGCTCGTCAGGGGGGCGGAGCCTATGGAAAAACGC
CAGCAACGCGGCCTTTTTACGGTTCCTGGCCTTTTGCTGGCCTTTTGCTCA
Features (pLannotate 1.2.2; 15 found; start..end, strand, type, name):
      1..51      +  rep_origin     RSF ori (fragment): Plasmids containing the RSF 1030 origin of replication can be propagated in E. coli cells that contain additional plasmids with compatible origins.
    119..422     +  enhancer       CMV enhancer: human cytomegalovirus immediate early enhancer
    423..626     +  promoter       CMV promoter: human cytomegalovirus (CMV) immediate early promoter
    671..1354    +  CDS            mRFP1.2: mRFP1.2 is a basic (constitutively fluorescent) red fluorescent protein, derived from Discosoma sp..
   1370..1435    +  misc_feature   MCS: multiple cloning site
   1452..1536    +  CDS            large T antigen (fragment): large T antigen from SV40 (simian virus 40)
   1559..1680    +  polyA_signal   SV40 poly(A) signal: SV40 polyadenylation signal
   1714..2142    -  rep_origin     f1 ori (sequence partly withheld): f1 bacteriophage origin of replication; arrow indicates direction of (+) strand synthesis
   2169..2273    +  promoter       AmpR promoter: bla
   2275..2632    +  promoter       SV40 promoter: SV40 enhancer and early promoter
   2667..3461    +  CDS            NeoR/KanR: aminoglycoside phosphotransferase from Tn5; aph(3')-II (or nptII); confers resistance to neomycin, kanamycin, and G418 (Geneticin®)
   3482..3634    +  CDS            ble (fragment): BLE_KLEPN - Experimental evidence at protein level: Swiss-Prot protein existence level 1. Binding protein with a strong affinity to the bleomycin family of antibiotics. Binds to CL990; an antimitotic-antibiotic compound. From Klebsiella pneumoniae.
   3693..3740    +  polyA_signal   HSV TK poly(A) signal: herpes simplex virus thymidine kinase polyadenylation signal (Cole and Stacy, 1985)
   3831..3847    -  polyA_signal   bGH poly(A) signal (fragment): bovine growth hormone polyadenylation signal
   4069..4657    +  rep_origin     ori: high-copy-number ColE1/pMB1/pBR322/pUC origin of replication
