[The description below was written by a language model from this plasmid's Addgene catalogue record and pLannotate feature annotations shown in this document.]
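Description:
mVermilion-C1 is an empty mammalian expression backbone derived from the Clontech pEGFP-C1 vector, in which the fluorescent protein coding region encodes mVermilion instead of EGFP. It is intended for building fusions in which mVermilion sits at the N terminus of a protein of interest; no insert is present. The sequenced record is about 4.7 kb, somewhat larger than the nominal 4 kb backbone size in the catalogue entry.

Expression is driven by the human cytomegalovirus immediate early enhancer and promoter, followed by the fluorescent protein open reading frame. The automated annotation labels this ORF as mRFP1.2, a monomeric red protein derived from Discosoma; this most likely reflects the closest match in the annotation database and suggests mVermilion belongs to that family, though the record does not describe its lineage or spectral properties. A multiple cloning site lies immediately downstream of the ORF, so a gene cloned in frame there is expressed as a C-terminal extension of mVermilion, and transcripts terminate at an SV40 polyadenylation signal.

The plasmid replicates in E. coli at high copy from a ColE1/pUC-type origin and also carries an f1 origin for single-stranded DNA production. A single Tn5 aminoglycoside phosphotransferase gene provides both selections: a bacterial bla promoter drives kanamycin resistance in E. coli, while an adjacent SV40 early promoter, with an HSV TK polyadenylation signal, allows G418 selection of stably transfected mammalian cells. Short fragments annotated as RSF ori, large T antigen, ble and bGH poly(A) appear to be partial matches rather than functional elements. Typical use is red fluorescent tagging of proteins for localization or imaging in transfected mammalian cells.
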