Addgene plasmid #105756: mVermilion-C1
Purpose: (Empty Backbone) Empty vector for creating N terminal mVermilion fusions
Depositing lab: Megan Rizzo. Depositing organization: University of Maryland, Baltimore. Publication: Genetically engineered mice for combinatorial cardiovascular optobiology. Lee FK, Lee JC, Shui B, Reining S, Jibilian M, Small DM, Jones JS, Allan-Rahill NH, Lamont MR, Rizzo MA, Tajada S, Navedo MF, Santana LF, Nishimura N, Kotlikoff MI. Elife. 2021 Oct 29;10. pii: 67858. doi: 10.7554/eLife.67858. PubMed 34711305.
Backbone
  Vector backbone: pEGFP-C1
  Backbone manufacturer: Clontech
  Backbone size (bp): 4000
  Vector type: Mammalian Expression
  Tag / fusion protein: mVermilion (N terminal on backbone)
Growth in bacteria
  Bacterial resistance: Kanamycin, 50 μg/mL
  Growth temperature: 37°C
  Growth strain: DH5alpha
  Copy number: High Copy
Gene/Insert
  Gene/Insert name: none
Terms and licenses: Academic/Nonprofit Terms; Industry Terms: Not Available to Industry
How to cite: mVermilion-C1 was a gift from Megan Rizzo (Addgene plasmid # 105756 ; http://n2t.net/addgene:105756 ; RRID:Addgene_105756)
