>Addgene plasmid #105756 | mVermilion-C1 | depositor partial sequence | sequence record 200242 | coding sequence
ATGGTGTCTAAGGGCGAAGAGCTGATCAAGGAGTTCATGCGCTTCAAGGTGCACATGGAGGGCTCCGTGA
ACGGCCACGAGTTCGAGATCGAGGGCGAGGGCGAGGGCCGCCCCTACGAGGGCACCCAGACCGCCAAGCT
GAAGGTGACCAAGGGTGGCCCCCTGCCCTTCGCCTGGGACATCCTGTCCCCTCAGTTCATGTACGGCTCC
AAGGCCTACGTGAAGCACCCCGCCGACATCCCCGACTTCTTTAAGCAGTCCTTCCCCGAGGGCTTCAAGT
GGGAGCGCGTGATGAACTTCGAGGACGGCGGCGTGGTGACCGTGACCCAGGACTCCTCCCTCCAGGACGG
CGAGTTCATCTACAAGGTGAAGCTGCGCGGCACCAACTTCCCCTCCGACGGCCCCGTAATGCAGAAGAAG
ACCATGGGCTGGGAGGCCTCCTCCGAGCGGATGTACCCCGAGGACGGCGCCCTGAAGGGCGAGATCAAGC
AGAGGCTGAAGCTGAAGGACGGCGGCCACTACGACGCTGAGGTCAAGACCACCTACAAGGCCAAGAAGCC
CGTGGGCAACATCAAGATGCCCGGCGCCTACNACGTCAACATCAAGTTGGACATCACCTCCCACAACGAG
GACTACACCATCGTGGAACAGTACGAACGCGCCGAGGGCCGCGCCTCCACCGGCGGCGGCTCCGGCGGCT
CCGGACTCAGATCTCGAGCTCA
